>Addgene plasmid #219776 | pNK3558 | addgene full sequence | sequence record 438202 | Addgene NGS Result
GAAATCCGCGTGCACGAGGTGCCGGACTTCGGGGCAGTCCTCGGCCCAAAGCATCAGCTCATCGAGAGCC
TGCGCGACGGACGCACTGACGGTGTCGTCCATCACAGTTTGCCAGTGATACACATGGGGATCAGCAATCG
CGCATATGAAATCACGCCATGTAGTGTATTGACCGATTCCTTGCGGTCCGAATGGGCCGAACCCGCTCGT
CTGGCTAAGATCGGCCGCAGCGATCGCATCCATGGCCTCCGCGACCGGCTGCAGTTATCATCATCATCAT
AGACACACGAAATAAAGTAATCAGATTATCAGTTAAAGCTATGTAATATTTACACCATAACCAATCAATT
AAAAAATAGATCAGTTTAAAGAAAGATCAAAGCTCAAAAAAATAAAAAGAGAAAAGGGTCCTAACCAAGA
AAATGAAGGAGAAAAACTAGAAATTTACCTGCAGAACAGCGGGCAGTTCGGTTTCAGGCAGGTCTTGCAA
CGTGACACCCTGTGCACGGCGGGAGATGCAATAGGTCAGGCTCTCGCTGAATTCCCCAATGTCAAGCACT
TCCGGAATCGGGAGCGCGGCCGATGCAAAGTGCCGATAAACATAACGATCTTTGTAGAAACCATCGGCGC
AGCTATTTACCCGCAGGACATATCCACGCCCTCCTACATCGAAGCTGAAAGCACGAGATTCTTCGCCCTC
CGAGAGCTGCATCAGGTCGGAGACACTGTCGAACTTTTCGATCAGAAACTTCTCGACAGACGTCGCGGTG
AGTTCAGGCTTTTTCATTGTAATTGTAAATAGTAATTGTAATGTTGTTTGTTGTTTGTTGTTGTTGGTAA
TTGTTGTAAAAATACAGTATGAGAGTGAATATGAGACTCTAATTGGATACCGAGGGGAATTTATGGAACG
TCAGTGGAGCATTTTTGACAAGAAATATTTGCTAGCTGATAGTGACCTTAGGCGACTTTTGAACGCGCAA
TAATGGTTTCTGACGTATGTGCTTAGCTCATTAAACTCCAGAAACCCGCGGCTGAGTGGCTCCTTCAACG
TTGCGGTTCTGTCAGTTCCAAACGTAAAACGGCTTGTCCCGCGTCATCGGCGGGGGTCATAACGTGACTC
CCTTAATTCTCCGCTCTCCCCATGGGAATTCGTAATGAGACCCACAGAGTGTTCAACCCCAGTACATTAA
AAACGTCCGCAATGTGTTATTAAGTTGTCTAAGCGTCAATTTGTTTACACCACAATATATCCTGCCACCA
GCCAGCCAACAGCTCCCCGACCGGCAGCTCGGCACAAAATCACCACTCGATACAGGCAGCCCATCAACCA
TGACTACTGTCCGGTCCAACAGATCCGAGCAGGGGCTGCTGAACCCCCAGCCGGAACTGACCCCACAAGG
CCCTAGCGTTTGCAATGCACCAGGTCATCATTGACCCAGGCGTGTTCCACCAGGCCGCTGCCTCGCAACT
CTTCGCAGGCTTCGCCGACCTGCTCGCGCCACTTCTTCACGCGGGTGGAATCCGATCCGCACATGAGGCG
GAAGGTTTCCAGCTTGAGCGGGTACGGCTCCCGGTGCGAGCTGAAATAGTCGAACATCCGTCGGGCCGTC
GGCGACAGCTTGCGGTACTTCTCCCATATGAATTTCGTGTAGTGGTCGCCAGCAAACAGCACGACGATTT
CCTCGTCGATCAGGACCTGGCAACGGGACGTTTTCTTGCCACGGTCCAGGACGCGGAAGCGGTGCAGCAG
CGACACCGATTCCAGGTGCCCAACGCGGTCGGACGTGAAGCCCATCGCCGTCGCCTGTAGGCGCGACAGG
CATTCCTCGGCCTTCGTGTAATACCGGCCATTGATCGACCAGCCCAGGTCCTGGCAAAGCTCGTAGAACG
TGAAGGTGATCGGCTCGCCGATAGGGGTGCGCTTCGCGTACTCCAACACCTGCTGCCACACCAGTTCGTC
ATCGTCGGCCCGCAGCTCGACGCCGGTGTAGGTGATCTTCACGTCCTTGTTGACGTGGAAAATGACCTTG
TTTTGCAGCGCCTCGCGCGGGATTTTCTTGTTGCGCGTGGTGAACAGGGCAGAGCGGGCCGTGTCGTTTG
GCATCGCTCGCATCGTGTCCGGCCACGGCGCAATATCGAACAAGGAAAGCTGCATTTCCTTGATCTGCTG
CTTCGTGTGTTTCAGCAACGCGGCCTGCTTGGCCTCGCTGACCTGTTTTGCCAGGTCCTCGCCGGCGGTT
TTTCGCTTCTTGGTCGTCATAGTTCCTCGCGTGTCGATGGTCATCGACTTCGCCAAACCTGCCGCCTCCT
GTTCAAGACGACGCGAACGCTCCACGGCGGCCGATGGCGCGGGCAGGGCAGGGGGAGCCAGTTGCACGCT
GTCGCGCTCGATCTTGGCCGTAGCTTGCTGGACCATCGAGCCGACGGACTGGAAGGTTTCGCGGGGCGCA
CGCATGACGGTGCGGCTTGCGATGGTTTCGGCATCCTCGGCGGAAAACCCCGCGTCGATCAGTTCTTGCC
TGTATGCCTTCCGGTCAAACGTCCGATTCATTCACCCTCCTTGCGGGATTGCCCCGACTCACGCCGGGGC
AATGTGCCCTTATTCCTGATTTGACCCGCCTGGTGCCTTGGTGTCCAGATAATCCACCTTATCGGCAATG
AAGTCGGTCCCGTAGACCGTCTGGCCGTCCTTCTCGTACTTGGTATTCCGAATCTTGCCCTGCACGAATA
CCAGCGACCCCTTGCCCAAATACTTGCCGTGGGCCTCGGCCTGAGAGCCAAAACACTTGATGCGGAAGAA
GTCGGTGCGCTCCTGCTTGTCGCCGGCATCGTTGCGCCACATCTAGGATCTGCCAGGAACCGTAAAAAGG
CCGCGTTGCTGGCGTTTTTCCATAGGCTCCGCCCCCCTGACGAGCATCACAAAAATCGACGCTCAAGTCA
GAGGTGGCGAAACCCGACAGGACTATAAAGATACCAGGCGTTTCCCCCTGGAAGCTCCCTCGTGCGCTCT
CCTGTTCCGACCCTGCCGCTTACCGGATACCTGTCCGCCTTTCTCCCTTCGGGAAGCGTGGCGCTTTCTC
ATAGCTCACGCTGTAGGTATCTCAGTTCGGTGTAGGTCGTTCGCTCCAAGCTGGGCTGTGTGCACGAACC
CCCCGTTCAGCCCGACCGCTGCGCCTTATCCGGTAACTATCGTCTTGAGTCCAACCCGGTAAGACACGAC
TTATCGCCACTGGCAGCAGCCACTGGTAACAGGATTAGCAGAGCGAGGTATGTAGGCGGTGCTACAGAGT
TCTTGAAGTGGTGGCCTAACTACGGCTACACTAGAAGAACAGTATTTGGTATCTGCGCTCTGCTGAAGCC
AGTTACCTTCGGAAAAAGAGTTGGTAGCTCTTGATCCGGCAAACAAACCACCGCTGGTAGCGGTGGTTTT
TTTGTTTGCAAGCAGCAGATTACGCGCAGAAAAAAAGGATCTCAAGAAGATCCTTTGATCTTTTCTACGG
GGTCTGACGCTCAGTGGAACGAAAACTCACGTTAAGGGATTTTGGTCATGAGATTATCAAAAAGGATCTT
CACCTAGATCCTTTTAAATTAAAAATGAAGTTTTAAATCAATCTAAAGTATATATGAGTAAACTTGGTCT
GACAGCATGATATATCTCCCAATTTGTGTAGGGCTTATTATGCACGCTTAAAAATAATAAAAGCAGACTT
GACCTGATAGTTTGGCTGTGAGCAATTATGTGCTTAGTGCATCTAACGCTTGAGTTAAGCCGCGCCGCGA
AGCGGCGTCGGCTTGAACGAATTTCTAGCTAGACATTATTTGCCGACTACCTTGGTGATCTCGCCTTTCA
CGTAATGGACAAATTCTTCCAACTGATCTGCGCGCGAGGCCAAGCGATCTTCTTCTTGTCCAAGATAAGC
CTGTCTAGCTTCAAGTATGACGGGCTGATACTGGGCCGGCAGGCGCTCCATTGCCCAGTCGGCAGCGACA
TCCTTCGGCGCGATTTTGCCGGTTACTGCGCTGTACCAAATGCGGGACAACGTAAGCACTACATTTCGCT
CATCGCCAGCCCAGTCGGGCGGCGAGTTCCATAGCGTTAAGGTTTCATTTAGCGCCTCAAATAGATCCTG
TTCAGGAACCGGATCAAAGAGTTCCTCCGCCGCTGGACCTACCAAGGCAACGCTATGTTCTCTTGCTTTT
GTCAGCAAGATAGCCAGATCAATGTCGATCGTGGCTGGCTCGAAGATACCTGCAAGAATGTCATTGCGCT
GCCATTCTCCAAATTGCAGTTCGCGCTTAGCTGGATAACGCCACGGAATGATGTCGTCGTGCACAACAAT
GGTGACTTCTACAGCGCGGAGAATCTCGCTCTCTCCAGGGGAAGCCGAAGTTTCCAAAAGGTCGTTGATC
AAAGCTCGCCGCGTTGTTTCATCAAGCCTTACGGTCACCGTAACCAGCAAATCAATATCGCTGTGTGGCT
TCAGGCCGCCATCCACTGCGGAGCCGTACAAATGTACGGCCAGCAACGTCGGTTCGAGATGGCGCTCGAT
GACGCCAACTACCTCTGATAGTTGAGTCGATACTTCGGCGATCACCGCTTCCCCCATGATGTTTAACTTT
GTTTTAGGGCGACTGCCCTGCTGCGTAACATCGTTGCTGCTCCATAACATCAAACATCGACCCACGGCGT
AACGCGCTTGCTGCTTGGATGCCCGAGGCATAGACTGTACCCCAAAAAAACAGTCATAACAAGCCATGAA
AACCGCCACTGCGCCGTTACCACCGCTGCGTTCGGTCAAGGTTCTGGACCAGTTGCGTGAGCGCATACGC
TACTTGCATTACAGCTTACGAACCGAACAGGCTTATGTCCACTGGGTTCGTGCCTCGGGAATTGGCCAGC
GCTGCCATTTTTGGGGTGAGGCCGTTCGCGGCCGAGGGGCGCAGCCCCTGGGGGGATGGGAGGCCCGCGT
TAGCGGGCCGGGAGGGTTCGAGAAGGGGGGGCACCCCCCTTCGGCGTGCGCGGTCACGCGCACAGGGCGC
AGCCCTGGTTAAAAACAAGGTTTATAAATATTGGTTTAAAAGCAGGTTAAAAGACAGGTTAGCGGTGGCC
GAAAAACGGGCGGAAACCCTTGCAAATGCTGGATTTTCTGCCTGTGGACAGCCCCTCAAATGTCAATAGG
TGCGCCCCTCATCTGTCAGCACTCTGCCCCTCAAGTGTCAAGGATCGCGCCCCTCATCTGTCAGTAGTCG
CGCCCCTCAAGTGTCAATACCGCAGGGCACTTATCCCCAGGCTTGTCCACATCATCTGTGGGAAACTCGC
GTAAAATCAGGCGTTTTCGCCGATTTGCGAGGCTGGCCAGCTCCACGTCGCCGGCCGAAATCGAGCCTGC
CCCTCATCTGTCAACGCCGCGCCGGGTGAGTCGGCCCCTCAAGTGTCAACGTCCGCCCCTCATCTGTCAG
TGAGGGCCAAGTTTTCCGCGAGGTATCCACAACGCCGGCGGCCGCGGTGTCTCGCACACGGCTTCGACGG
CGTTTCTGGCGCGTTTGCAGGGCCATAGACGGCCGCCAGCCCAGCGGCGAGGGCAACCAGCCCGGTGAGC
GTCGCAAAGGCGGCTGGCACATACAAATGGACGAACGGATAAACCTTTTCACGCCCTTTTAAATATCCGA
TTATTCTAATAAACGCTCTTTTCTCTTAGGTTTACCCGCCAATATATCCTGTCAAACACTGATAGTTTAA
ACGGATCACTTCGTGTCCCTCGGTCACATGTGCATCCTCGGTCTCACACAGGAGGTCAACATGGTGGAGC
ACGACACTCTGGTCTACTCCAAAAATGTCAAAGATACAGTCTCAGAAGATCAAAGGGCTATTGAGACTTT
TCAACAAAGGATAATTTCGGGAAACCTCCTCGGATTCCATTGCCCAGCTATCTGTCACTTCATCGAAAGG
ACAGTAGAAAAGGAAGGTGGCTCCTACAAATGCCATCATTGCGATAAAGGAAAGGCTATCATTCAAGATC
TCTCTGCCGACAGTGGTCCCAAAGATGGACCCCCACCCACGAGGAGCATCGTGGAAAAAGAAGAGGTTCC
AACCACGTCTACAAAGCAAGTGGATTGATGTGACATCTCCACTGACGTAAGGGATGACGCACAATCCCAC
TATCCTTCGCAAGACCCTTCCTCTATATAAGGAAGTTCATTTCATTTGGAGAGGACACGCTCGAGTATAA
GAGCTCATTTTTACAACAATTACCAACAACAACAAACAACAAACAACATTACAATTACATTTACAATTAT
CGATACAATGAGGTCTACTATCTCTTTGTCTAGTCTCCTTGAGAGACTGAGCAAATTGTCATCCCGATCC
ATCGCAATTACCTGCGGCGTAGTCTTGGCAAGTGCAATAGCATTCCCAATTATCCGAAGAGACTATCAAA
CGTTCCTTGAAGTCGGTCCGAGCTATGCCCCACAGAACTTCCGAGGCTATATCACTGTTTGTGTCTTGTC
ACTTTTTAGGCAAGAGCAGAAAGGGTTGGCAATCTATGACAGGCTTCCAGAAAAGAGGCGTTGGCTTGCC
GACTTGCCGTTTCGTGAAGGGCCAAGGCCATCCATAACCTCCCACATTATACAGCGTCAGCGTACTCAGC
TGGTAGATCAAGAGTTTGCAACCAGAGAACTTATCGATAAGGTGATCCCACGTGTGCAAGCAAGACACAC
AGACAAAACTTTTCTCAGTACGTCAAAATTTGAGTTTCATGCAAAGGCCATCTTCCTTCTCCCCTCTATC
CCTATTAATGATCCTCTTAACATTCCCTCACACGATACGGTAAGAAGAACCAAGCGTGAGATCGCTCACA
TGCATGATTACCATGATTGCTCTCTGCACTTGGCTCTTGCTCCTCAGGATGGTAAGGAAGTTTTGAAGAA
GGGGTGGGGCCAGCGTCACCCACTGGCCGGACCAGGAGTCCCAGGCCCTCCTACTGAGTGGACCTTCCTT
TACGCACCAAGGAACGAAGAGGAGGCCAGAGTTGTCGAGATGATAGTCGAAGCTAGTATTGGCTACATGA
CTAACGATCCTGCTGGTAAGATTGTCGAAAATGCCAATTCGTCCGGACTCAGATCTCGAGCTCAAGCTTC
GAATTCTGCATGCAAGAACTGGTTCTCTAGCCTGTCCCACTTCGTCATCCATCTGTGAGCTTGCTCTCAA
GATCAAAGGCTTAAAAAGCTGGGGTTTTATGAATGGGATCAAAGTTTCTTTTTTTCTTTTATATTTGCTT
CTCCATTTGTTTGTTTCATTTCCCTTTTTGTTTTCGTTTCTATGATGCACTTGTGTGTGACAAACTCTCT
GGGTTTTTACTTACGTCTGCGTTTCAAAAAAAAAAACCGCTTTCGTTTTGCGTTTTAGTCCCATTGTTTT
GTAGCTCTGAGTGATCGAATTGATGCCTCTTTATTCCTTTTGTTCCCTATAATTTCTTTCAAAACTCAGA
AGAAAAACCTTGAAACTCTTTGCAATGTTAATATAAGTATTGTATAAGATTTTTATTGATTTGGTTATTA
GTCTTACTTTTGCTACCTCCATCTTCACTTGGAACTGATATTCTGAATAGTTAAAGCGTTACATGTGTTC
CATTCACAAATGAACTTAAACTAGCACAAAGTCAGATATTTTAAGATCGCACCATTTCGCTGCATGCGAA
TTCTCTGAGCGGTCCTGCTGAGCCTCGACATGTTGTCGCAAAATTCGCCCTGGACCCGCCCAACGATTTG
TCGTCACTGTCAAGGTTTGACCTGCACTTCATTTGGGGCCCACATACACCAAAAAAATGCTGCATAATTC
TCGGGGCAGCAAGTCGGTTACCCGGCCGCCGTGCTGGACCGGGTTGAATGGTGCCCGTAACTTTCGGTAG
AGCGGACGGCCAATACTCAACTTCAAGGAATCTCACCCATGCGCGCCGGCGGGGAACCGGAGTTCCCTTC
AGTGAGCGTTATTAGTTCGCCGCTCGGTGTGTCGTAGATACTAGCCCCTGGGGCACTTTTGAAATTTGAA
TAAGATTTATGTAATCAGTCTTTTAGGTTTGACCGGTTCTGCCGCTTTTTTTAAAATTGGATTTGTAATA
ATAAAACGCAATTGTTTGTTATTGTGGCGCTCTATCATAGATGTCGCTATAAACCTATTCAGCACAATAT
ATTGTTTTCATTTTAATATTGTACATATAAGTAGTAGGGTACAATCAGTAAATTGAACGGAGAATATTAT
TCATAAAAATACGATAGTAACGGGTGATATATTCATTAGAATGAACCGAAACCGGCGGTAAGGATCTGAG
CTACACATGCTCAGGTTTTTTACAACGTGCACAACAGAATTGAAAGCAAATATCATGCGATCATAGGCTT
CTCGCATATCTCATTAAAGCAGGACAAGCCTATTCCTTTGCCCTCGGACGAGTGCTGGGGCGTCGGTTTC
CACTATCGGCGAGTACTTCTACACAGCCATCGGTCCAGACGGCCGCGCTTCTGCGGGCGATTTGTGTACG
CCCGACAGTCCCGGCTCCGGATCGGACGATTGCGTCGCATCGACCCTGCGCCCAAGCTGCATCATCGAAA
TTGCCGTCAACCAAGCTCTGATAGAGTTGGTCAAGACCAATGCGGAGCATATACGCCCGGAGCCGCGGCG
ATCCTGCAAGCTCCGGATGCCTCCGCTCGAAGTAGCGCGTCTGCTGCTCCATACAAGCCAACCACGGCCT
CCAGAAGAAGATGTTGGCGACCTCGTATTGGGAATCCCCGAACATCGCCTCGCTCCAGTCAATGACCGCT
GTTATGCGGCCATTGTCCGTCAGGACATTGTTGGAGCC
Features (pLannotate 1.2.2; 18 found; start..end, strand, type, name):
    259..448     -  intron         cat1 intron: castor bean catalase intron, modified
    449..787     -  CDS            HygR (fragment): aminoglycoside phosphotransferase from E. coli; aph(4)-Ia; confers resistance to hygromycin
    789..844     -  misc_feature   TMV Ω: translational enhancer from the tobacco mosaic virus 5'-leader sequence (Gallie et al., 1988)
    880..1059    -  promoter       NOS promoter: nopaline synthase promoter
   1233..1257    -  misc_feature   LB T-DNA repeat: left border repeat from nopaline C58 T-DNA
   1406..2551    -  CDS            trfA: TRFA_ECOLX - Experimental evidence at protein level: Swiss-Prot protein existence level 1. Also involved in plasmid copy number control, promoting intermolecular coupling of protein bound iterons at oriV, which inhibits replication initiation. From Escherichia coli.
   2887..3475    -  rep_origin     ori: high-copy-number ColE1/pMB1/pBR322/pUC origin of replication
   3816..4603    -  CDS            SmR (fragment): aminoglycoside adenylyltransferase (Murphy, 1985); aadA; confers resistance to spectinomycin and streptomycin
   4614..4670    -  CDS            GmR (fragment): gentamycin acetyltransferase; aacC1; confers resistance to gentamycin
   4846..4869    -  promoter       Pc promoter (fragment): intI1 (promoter lies within the coding sequence); class 1 integron promoter
   4972..5603    -  rep_origin     oriV: incP origin of replication
   5700..5724    -  misc_feature   RB T-DNA repeat: right border repeat from nopaline C58 T-DNA
   5872..6217    +  promoter       CaMV 35S promoter: strong constitutive promoter from cauliflower mosaic virus
   6169..6215    +  promoter       minimal CaMV 35S promoter: minimal 35S promoter from cauliflower mosaic virus
   6246..6299    +  misc_feature   TMV Ω: translational enhancer from the tobacco mosaic virus 5'-leader sequence (Gallie et al., 1988)
   7112..7150    +  misc_feature   MCS (fragment): multiple cloning site
   7715..8422    -  terminator     OCS terminator: octopine synthase terminator
   8430..264     -  CDS            HygR (fragment) (across the origin): aminoglycoside phosphotransferase from E. coli confers resistance to hygromycin
