[The description below was written by a language model from this plasmid's Addgene catalogue record and pLannotate feature annotations shown in this document.]
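Description:
pNK3558 is a MoClo (Golden Gate) Level M binary vector for plant expression and synthetic biology, about 8.9 kb in total, carrying a two-unit synthetic insert of roughly 4.2 kb assembled through BsaI sites that were destroyed during cloning. The backbone has the typical architecture of an Agrobacterium-compatible T-DNA plasmid. Left and right border repeats from nopaline C58 T-DNA flank the payload, and replication functions comprise a broad-host-range IncP oriV with its trfA initiator gene, plus a high-copy ColE1/pUC-type origin for propagation in E. coli. Bacterial selection is by spectinomycin, conferred by the aadA (SmR) gene. The short gentamicin-resistance and class 1 integron Pc promoter fragments annotated beside it appear to be remnants of the resistance cassette's origin.

Within the T-DNA, the first transcription unit provides plant selection. A nopaline synthase (NOS) promoter and TMV Ω translational enhancer drive a hygromycin phosphotransferase gene ending in the octopine synthase terminator. The coding sequence is annotated as two fragments because it is interrupted by a modified castor bean catalase intron, an arrangement that generally restricts functional expression to eukaryotic cells capable of splicing. The second unit, in the opposite orientation, places the luciferase nnLuz under the strong constitutive CaMV 35S promoter with a TMV Ω leader. The catalogue lists an act2 terminator, but the automated annotation labels neither the luciferase coding region nor this terminator.

The plasmid yields hygromycin-selectable plants that express the luciferase constitutively, and as a Level M module it can be carried into higher-order MoClo assemblies. The associated work concerns non-invasive imaging of salicylic and jasmonic acid activities in planta.
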