Addgene plasmid #219776: pNK3558
Purpose: MoClo-compatible Level M vector encoding hygromycin resistance cassette and a luciferase gene under control of p35S promoter and act2 terminator
Depositing lab: Karen Sarkisyan. Depositing organization: Light Bio. Publication: Non-invasive imaging of salicylic and jasmonic acid activities in planta. Balakireva AV, Karataeva TA, Karampelias M, Mitiouchkina TY, Macháček J, Shakhova ES, Perfilov MM, Belozerova OA, Palkina KA, Drazna N, Vondrakova Z, Fleiss A, Fakhranurova LI, Markina NM, Morozov VV, Bugaeva EN, Delnova GM, Choob VV, Yampolsky IV, Petrášek J, Mishin AS, Sarkisyan KS. bioRxiv 2025.02.17.636591; doi: https://doi.org/10.1101/2025.02.17.636591.
Backbone
  Vector backbone: MoClo Level M
  Backbone size w/o insert (bp): 4635
  Vector type: Plant Expression, Synthetic Biology
Growth in bacteria
  Bacterial resistance: Spectinomycin, 50 μg/mL
  Growth temperature: 37°C
  Growth strain: DH5alpha
  Copy number: High Copy
Gene/Insert
  Gene/Insert name: pNOS-HygR-ocsT | p35S-nnLuz-act2
  Species: Synthetic
  Insert size (bp): 4223
  Promoter: pNOS-HygR-ocsT | p35S-nnLuz-act2
  Cloning method: Restriction Enzyme; 5′ cloning site BsaI (destroyed during cloning); 3′ cloning site BsaI (destroyed during cloning)
  Sequencing primers: 5′ TTAGACAACTTAATAACACATTG; 3′ AAACCTTTTCACGCCCTTTTAAATATC
Terms and licenses: Academic/Nonprofit Terms; Industry Terms: Not Available to Industry
Depositor comments: Please visit https://doi.org/10.1101/2025.02.17.636591 for bioRxiv preprint.
How to cite: pNK3558 was a gift from Karen Sarkisyan (Addgene plasmid # 219776 ; http://n2t.net/addgene:219776 ; RRID:Addgene_219776)
